Addgene plasmid #206506: HA Display H3_A/Hong Kong/1/1968
Purpose: Expresses H3_Hong Kong/1/1968 in the surface of mammalian cells
Depositing lab: IIya Finkelstein. Depositing organization: University of Texas at Austin.
Backbone
  Vector backbone: pcDNA5/FRT/TO/intron
  Backbone size w/o insert (bp): 5737
  Total vector size (bp): 7387
  Vector type: Mammalian Expression
Growth in bacteria
  Bacterial resistance: Ampicillin, 100 μg/mL
  Growth temperature: 37°C
  Growth strain: DH5alpha
  Copy number: High Copy
Gene/Insert
  Gene/Insert name: H3_A/Hong Kong/1/1968 (alt name: Hemagglutinin ectodomain)
  Species: Influenza A virus (A/Hong Kong/1/1968(H3N2))
  Insert size (bp): 1650
  Mutation: deleted amino acids 1651 to 1735
  GenBank ID: CY112249.1
  Promoter: CMV
  Tag / fusion protein: 3X-FLAG; Strep-Tag II; HRV 3C cut site; PDGFR-B TM (C terminal on backbone)
  Cloning method: Gateway Cloning
  Sequencing primers: 5′ T7 promoter
Terms and licenses: Academic/Nonprofit Terms; Industry Terms: Not Available to Industry
How to cite: HA Display H3_A/Hong Kong/1/1968 was a gift from IIya Finkelstein (Addgene plasmid # 206506 ; http://n2t.net/addgene:206506 ; RRID:Addgene_206506)
