[The description below was written by a language model from this plasmid's Addgene catalogue record and pLannotate feature annotations shown in this document.]
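Description:
HA Display H3_A/Hong Kong/1/1968 is a mammalian expression plasmid built on the pcDNA5/FRT/TO/intron backbone (7,387 bp in total) that presents the hemagglutinin ectodomain of influenza A/Hong Kong/1/1968 (H3N2) on the surface of mammalian cells. It is propagated in E. coli through a high-copy ColE1/pUC-type origin with ampicillin selection from the β-lactamase gene. A partial f1 origin and remnants of lac regulatory sequence are also annotated in the backbone.

Expression is driven by the CMV enhancer and promoter. Short tet operator-like matches immediately downstream are consistent with the tetracycline-regulatable "TO" design of this backbone, which allows repression in cells that supply Tet repressor. A chimeric β-globin/immunoglobulin intron follows, a part generally included to improve mRNA processing and expression, and a T7 promoter sits just before the coding region. The open reading frame begins with a mouse Igκ leader that directs the protein into the secretory pathway. Next comes the HA ectodomain, with the native C-terminal region deleted according to the record. The listed C-terminal backbone elements are a 3xFLAG epitope, Strep-Tag II, an HRV 3C protease site and the PDGFRβ transmembrane domain, ending at a bGH polyadenylation signal. The feature table annotates only the 3xFLAG and the transmembrane domain. The heterologous transmembrane segment anchors HA in the plasma membrane, the tags permit detection or capture, and the 3C site should allow proteolytic release of the ectodomain.

An FRT site placed directly upstream of a hygromycin resistance gene, with only a small SV40 promoter fragment annotated nearby, fits the Flp-In arrangement. In that system, FLP-mediated integration at a genomic FRT locus activates hygromycin resistance and yields isogenic stable lines. The record supports use in cell-surface display of HA but gives no further details of the application.
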