Features (pLannotate 1.2.2; 26 found; start..end, strand, type, name):
    887..1012    +  CDS            ble (fragment): BLE_KLEPN - Experimental evidence at protein level: Swiss-Prot protein existence level 1. Binding protein with a strong affinity to the bleomycin family of antibiotics. Binds to CL990; an antimitotic-antibiotic compound. From Klebsiella pneumoniae.
   1007..1128    +  polyA_signal   SV40 poly(A) signal: SV40 polyadenylation signal
   1201..1217    -  protein_bind   lac operator: The lac repressor binds to the lac operator to inhibit transcription in E. coli. This inhibition can be relieved by adding lactose or isopropyl-β-D-thiogalactopyranoside (IPTG). lac repressor encoded by lacI
   1225..1255    -  promoter       lac promoter: promoter for the E. coli lac operon
   1270..1291    -  protein_bind   CAP binding site: CAP binding activates transcription in the presence of cAMP. E. coli catabolite activator protein
   1304..1396    -  CDS            lacI (fragment): lac repressor; lacI; The lac repressor binds to the lac operator to inhibit transcription in E. coli. This inhibition can be relieved by adding lactose or isopropyl-β-D-thiogalactopyranoside (IPTG).
   1579..2167    -  rep_origin     ori: high-copy-number ColE1/pMB1/pBR322/pUC origin of replication
   2338..3198    -  CDS            AmpR: β-lactamase; bla; confers resistance to ampicillin, carbenicillin, and related antibiotics
   3199..3290    -  promoter       AmpR promoter: bla
   3362..3414    -  misc_feature   bom (fragment): basis of mobility region from pBR322
   3569..3948    +  enhancer       CMV enhancer: human cytomegalovirus immediate early enhancer
   3949..4152    +  promoter       CMV promoter: human cytomegalovirus (CMV) immediate early promoter
   4154..4173    +  promoter       PLtetO-1 promoter (fragment): modified phage lambda PL promoter with tet operator sites (Lutz and Bujard, 1997)
   4175..4194    +  promoter       PLtetO-1 promoter (fragment): modified phage lambda PL promoter with tet operator sites (Lutz and Bujard, 1997)
   4202..4235    +  promoter       TRE3GV promoter (fragment): 3rd-generation Tet-responsive promoter that can be activated by binding of Tet-On® 3G, optimized for retroviral and lentiviral vectors
   4346..4478    +  intron         chimeric intron: chimera between introns from human β-globin and immunoglobulin heavy chain genes
   4523..4541    +  promoter       T7 promoter: promoter for bacteriophage T7 RNA polymerase
   4587..4649    +  sig_peptide    Igκ leader: leader sequence from mouse immunoglobulin κ light chain
   4650..6227    +  CDS            HA (fragment): HEMA_I68A4 - Experimental evidence at protein level: Swiss-Prot protein existence level 1. Binds to sialic acid-containing receptors on the cell surface, bringing about the attachment of the virus particle to the cell. This attachment induces virion internalization either through clathrin-dependent endocytosis or through clathrin- and caveolin- independent pathway. Plays a major role in the determination of host range restriction and virulence. Class I viral fusion protein. Responsible for penetration of the virus into the cell cytoplasm by mediating the fusion of the membrane of the endocytos
   6312..6377    +  CDS            3xFLAG: three tandem FLAG® epitope tags, followed by an enterokinase cleavage site
   6480..6626    +  CDS            PDGFRβ TM domain: transmembrane domain from platelet derived growth factor receptor beta
   6679..6903    +  polyA_signal   bGH poly(A) signal: bovine growth hormone polyadenylation signal
   6907..6928    +  promoter       SV40 promoter (fragment): SV40 enhancer and early promoter
   6949..7182    +  rep_origin     f1 ori (fragment) (sequence partly withheld): f1 bacteriophage origin of replication; arrow indicates direction of (+) strand synthesis
   7187..7234    +  protein_bind   FRT: FLP-mediated recombination occurs in the 8-bp core sequence TCTAGAAA (Turan and Bode, 2011). FLP recombinase from the Saccharomyces cerevisiae 2μ plasmid
   7242..877     +  CDS            HygR (across the origin): aminoglycoside phosphotransferase from E. coli; aph(4)-Ia; confers resistance to hygromycin
>Addgene plasmid #206506 | HA Display H3_A/Hong Kong/1/1968 | addgene full sequence | sequence record 408102 | Addgene NGS Result
AAATAGCTGCGCCGATGGTTTCTACAAAGATCGTTATGTTTATCGGCACTTTGCATCGGCCGCGCTCCCG
ATTCCGGAAGTGCTTGACATTGGGGAATTCAGCGAGAGCCTGACCTATTGCATCTCCCGCCGTGCACAGG
GTGTCACGTTGCAAGACCTGCCTGAAACCGAACTGCCCGCTGTTCTGCAGCCGGTCGCGGAGGCCATGGA
TGCGATCGCTGCGGCCGATCTTAGCCAGACGAGCGGGTTCGGCCCATTCGGACCGCAAGGAATCGGTCAA
TACACTACATGGCGTGATTTCATATGCGCGATTGCTGATCCCCATGTGTATCACTGGCAAACTGTGATGG
ACGACACCGTCAGTGCGTCCGTCGCGCAGGCTCTCGATGAGCTGATGCTTTGGGCCGAGGACTGCCCCGA
AGTCCGGCACCTCGTGCACGCGGATTTCGGCTCCAACAATGTCCTGACGGACAATGGCCGCATAACAGCG
GTCATTGACTGGAGCGAGGCGATGTTCGGGGATTCCCAATACGAGGTCGCCAACATCTTCTTCTGGAGGC
CGTGGTTGGCTTGTATGGAGCAGCAGACGCGCTACTTCGAGCGGAGGCATCCGGAGCTTGCAGGATCGCC
GCGGCTCCGGGCGTATATGCTCCGCATTGGTCTTGACCAACTCTATCAGAGCTTGGTTGACGGCAATTTC
GATGATGCAGCTTGGGCGCAGGGTCGATGCGACGCAATCGTCCGATCCGGAGCCGGGACTGTCGGGCGTA
CACAAATCGCCCGCAGAAGCGCGGCCGTCTGGACCGATGGCTGTGTAGAAGTACTCGCCGATAGTGGAAA
CCGACGCCCCAGCACTCGTCCGAGGGCAAAGGAATAGCACGTACTACGAGATTTCGATTCCACCGCCGCC
TTCTATGAAAGGTTGGGCTTCGGAATCGTTTTCCGGGACGCCGGCTGGATGATCCTCCAGCGCGGGGATC
TCATGCTGGAGTTCTTCGCCCACCCCAACTTGTTTATTGCAGCTTATAATGGTTACAAATAAAGCAATAG
CATCACAAATTTCACAAATAAAGCATTTTTTTCACTGCATTCTAGTTGTGGTTTGTCCAAACTCATCAAT
GTATCTTATCATGTCTGTATACCGTCGACCTCTAGCTAGAGCTTGGCGTAATCATGGTCATAGCTGTTTC
CTGTGTGAAATTGTTATCCGCTCACAATTCCACACAACATACGAGCCGGAAGCATAAAGTGTAAAGCCTG
GGGTGCCTAATGAGTGAGCTAACTCACATTAATTGCGTTGCGCTCACTGCCCGCTTTCCAGTCGGGAAAC
CTGTCGTGCCAGCTGCATTAATGAATCGGCCAACGCGCGGGGAGAGGCGGTTTGCGTATTGGGCGCTCTT
CCGCTTCCTCGCTCACTGACTCGCTGCGCTCGGTCGTTCGGCTGCGGCGAGCGGTATCAGCTCACTCAAA
GGCGGTAATACGGTTATCCACAGAATCAGGGGATAACGCAGGAAAGAACATGTGAGCAAAAGGCCAGCAA
AAGGCCAGGAACCGTAAAAAGGCCGCGTTGCTGGCGTTTTTCCATAGGCTCCGCCCCCCTGACGAGCATC
ACAAAAATCGACGCTCAAGTCGGAGGTGGCGAAACCCGACAGGACTATAAAGATACCAGGCGTTTCCCCC
TGGAAGCTCCCTCGTGCGCTCTCCTGTTCCGACCCTGCCGCTTACCGGATACCTGTCCGCCTTTCTCCCT
TCGGGAAGCGTGGCGCTTTCTCATAGCTCACGCTGTAGGTATCTCAGTTCGGTGTAGGTCGTTCGCTCCA
AGCTGGGCTGTGTGCACGAACCCCCCGTTCAGCCCGACCGCTGCGCCTTATCCGGTAACTATCGTCTTGA
GTCCAACCCGGTAAGACACGACTTATCGCCACTGGCAGCAGCCACTGGTAACAGGATTAGCAGAGCGAGG
TATGTAGGCGGTGCTACAGAGTTCTTGAAGTGGTGGCCTAACTACGGCTACACTAGAAGAACAGTATTTG
GTATCTGCGCTCTGCTGAAGCCAGTTACCTTCGGAAAAAGAGTTGGTAGCTCTTGATCCGGCAAACAAAC
CACCGCTGGTAGCGGTGGTTTTTTTGTTTGCAAGCAGCAGATTACGCGCAGAAAAAAAGGATCTCAAGAA
GATCCTTTGATCTTTTCTACGGGGTCTGACGCTCAGTGGAACGAAAACTCACGTTAAGGGATTTTGGTCA
TGAGATTATCAAAAAGGATCTTCACCTAGATCCTTTTAAATTAAAAATGAAGTTTTAAATCAATCTAAAG
TATATATGAGTAAACTTGGTCTGACAGTTACCAATGCTTAATCAGTGAGGCACCTATCTCAGCGATCTGT
CTATTTCGTTCATCCATAGTTGCCTGACTCCCCGTCGTGTAGATAACTACGATACGGGAGGGCTTACCAT
CTGGCCCCAGTGCTGCAATGATACCGCGAGACCCACGCTCACCGGCTCCAGATTTATCAGCAATAAACCA
GCCAGCCGGAAGGGCCGAGCGCAGAAGTGGTCCTGCAACTTTATCCGCCTCCATCCAGTCTATTAATTGT
TGCCGGGAAGCTAGAGTAAGTAGTTCGCCAGTTAATAGTTTGCGCAACGTTGTTGCCATTGCTACAGGCA
TCGTGGTGTCACGCTCGTCGTTTGGTATGGCTTCATTCAGCTCCGGTTCCCAACGATCAAGGTGAGTTAC
ATGATCCCCCATGTTGTGCAAAAAAGCGGTTAGCTCCTTCGGTCCTCCGATCGTTGTCAGAAGTAAGTTG
GCCGCAGTGTTATCACTCATGGTTATGGCAGCACTGCATAATTCTCTTACTGTCATGCCATCCGTAAGAT
GCTTTTCTGTGACTGGTGAGTACTCAACCAAGTCATTCTGAGAATAGTGTATGCGGCGACCGAGTTGCTC
TTGCCCGGCGTCAATACGGGATAATACCGCGCCACATAGCAGAACTTTAAAAGTGCTCATCATTGGAAAA
CGTTCTTCGGGGCGAAAACTCTCAAGGATCTTACCGCTGTTGAGATCCAGTTCGATGTAACCCACTCGTG
CACCCAACTGATCTTCAGCATCTTTTACTTTCACCAGCGTTTCTGGGTGAGCAAAAACAGGAAGGCAAAA
TGCCGCAAAAAAGGGAATAAGGGCGACACGGAAATGTTGAATACTCATACTCTTCCTTTTTCAATATTAT
TGAAGCATTTATCAGGGTTATTGTCTCATGAGCGGATACATATTTGAATGTATTTAGAAAAATAAACAAA
TAGGGGTTCCGCACACATTTCCCCGAAAAGTGCCACCTGACGTCGACGGATCGGGAGATCTCCCGATCCC
CTATGGTGCACTCTCAGTACAATCTGCTCTGATGCCGCATAGTTAAGCCAGTATCTGCTCCCTGCTTGTG
TGTTGGAGGTCGCTGAGTAGTGCGCGAGCAAAATTTAAGCTACAACAAGGCAAGGCTTGACCGACAATTG
CATGAAGAATCTGCTTAGGGTTAGGCGTTTTGCGCTGCTTCGCGATGTACGGGCCAGATATACGCGTTGA
CATTGATTATTGACTAGTTATTAATAGTAATCAATTACGGGGTCATTAGTTCATAGCCCATATATGGAGT
TCCGCGTTACATAACTTACGGTAAATGGCCCGCCTGGCTGACCGCCCAACGACCCCCGCCCATTGACGTC
AATAATGACGTATGTTCCCATAGTAACGCCAATAGGGACTTTCCATTGACGTCAATGGGTGGAGTATTTA
CGGTAAACTGCCCACTTGGCAGTACATCAAGTGTATCATATGCCAAGTACGCCCCCTATTGACGTCAATG
ACGGTAAATGGCCCGCCTGGCATTATGCCCAGTACATGACCTTATGGGACTTTCCTACTTGGCAGTACAT
CTACGTATTAGTCATCGCTATTACCATGGTGATGCGGTTTTGGCAGTACATCAATGGGCGTGGATAGCGG
TTTGACTCACGGGGATTTCCAAGTCTCCACCCCATTGACGTCAATGGGAGTTTGTTTTGGCACCAAAATC
AACGGGACTTTCCAAAATGTCGTAACAACTCCGCCCCATTGACGCAAATGGGCGGTAGGCGTGTACGGTG
GGAGGTCTATATAAGCAGAGCTCTCCCTATCAGTGATAGAGATCTCCCTATCAGTGATAGAGATCGTCGA
CGAGCTCGTTTAGTGAACCGTCAGATCGCCTGGAGACGCCATCCACGCTGTTTTGACCTCCATAGAAGAC
ACCGGGACCGATCCAGCCTCCGGACTCTAGCGTTTAAACTTAAGCTGCAGAAGTTGGTCGTGAGGCACTG
GGCAGGTAAGTATCAAGGTTACAAGACAGGTTTAAGGAGACCAATAGAAACTGGGCTTGTCGAGACAGAG
AAGACTCTTGCGTTTCTGATAGGCACCTATTGGTCTTACTGACATCCACTTTGCCTTTCTCTCCACAGGT
GTCCACTCCCAGTTCAATTACAGCTCTTAAGGCTAGAGTACTTAATACGACTCACTATAGGCTAGCCTCG
AGAATTCACGCGTGGTACCTCTAGAGTCGACCCGGGATGGAGACAGACACACTCCTGCTATGGGTACTGC
TGCTCTGGGTTCCAGGTTCCACTGGTGACATGAAGACCATCATCGCCCTGAGCTACATCTTCTGCCTGGC
CCTGGGCCAGGACCTGCCCGGCAACGACAACAGCACCGCCACCCTGTGCCTGGGCCACCACGCCGTGCCC
AACGGCACCCTGGTGAAGACCATCACCGACGACCAGATCGAGGTGACCAACGCCACCGAGCTGGTGCAGA
GCAGCAGCACCGGCAAGATCTGCAACAACCCCCACCGGATCCTGGACGGCATCGACTGCACCCTGATCGA
CGCCCTGCTGGGCGACCCCCACTGCGACGTGTTCCAGAACGAGACCTGGGACCTGTTCGTGGAGCGGAGC
AAGGCCTTCAGCAACTGCTACCCCTACGACGTGCCCGACTACGCCAGCCTGCGGAGCCTGGTGGCCAGCA
GCGGCACCCTGGAGTTCATCACCGAGGGCTTCACCTGGACCGGCGTGACCCAGAACGGCGGCAGCAACGC
CTGCAAGCGGGGCCCCGGCAGCGGCTTCTTCAGCCGGCTGAACTGGCTGACCAAGAGCGGCAGCACCTAC
CCCGTGCTGAACGTGACCATGCCCAACAACGACAACTTCGACAAGCTGTACATCTGGGGCGTGCACCACC
CCAGCACCAACCAGGAGCAGACCAGCCTGTACGTGCAGGCCAGCGGCCGGGTGACCGTGAGCACCCGGCG
GAGCCAGCAGACCATCATCCCCAACATCGGCAGCCGGCCCTGGGTGCGGGGCCTGAGCAGCCGGATCAGC
ATCTACTGGACCATCGTGAAGCCCGGCGACGTGCTGGTGATCAACAGCAACGGCAACCTGATCGCCCCCC
GGGGCTACTTCAAGATGCGGACCGGCAAGAGCAGCATCATGCGGAGCGACGCCCCCATCGATACATGTAT
CAGCGAGTGCATCACCCCCAACGGCAGCATCCCCAACGACAAGCCCTTCCAGAACGTGAACAAGATCACC
TACGGCGCCTGCCCCAAGTACGTGAAGCAGAACACCCTGAAGCTGGCCACCGGCATGCGGAACGTGCCCG
AGAAGCAGACCCGGGGCCTGTTCGGCGCCATCGCCGGCTTCATCGAGAACGGCTGGGAGGGCATGATCGA
CGGCTGGTACGGCTTCCGGCACCAGAACAGCGAGGGCACCGGCCAGGCCGCCGACCTGAAGAGCACCCAG
GCCGGCATCGACCAGATCAACGGCAAGCTGAACCGGGTGATCGAGAAGACCAACGAGAAGTTCCACCAGA
TCGAGAAGGAGTTCAGCGAGGTGGAGGGCCGGATCCAGGACCTGGAGAAGTACGTGGAGGACACCAAGAT
CGACCTGTGGAGCTACAACGCCGAGCTGCTGGTGGCCCTGGAGAACCAGCACACCATCGACCTGACCGAC
AGCGAGATGAACAAGCTGTTCGAGAAGACCCGGCGGCAGCTGCGGGAGAACGCCGAGGACATGGGCAACG
GCTGCTTCAAGATCTACCACAAGTGCGACAACGCCTGCATCGAGAGCATCCGGAACGGCACCTACGACCA
CGACGTGTACCGGGACGAGGCCCTGAACAACCGGTTCCAGATCAAGGGCGTGCAGGGATCAGGATACATC
CCCGAGGCCCCCAGAGATGGCCAGGCCTACGTGCGGAAGGACGGCGAGTGGGTACTGCTGAGCACATTCC
TGGGCAGATCCGACTACAAAGACCATGACGGTGATTATAAAGATCATGACATCGATTACAAGGATGACGA
TGACAAGAGCGCCTGGTCCCACCCCCAGTTCGAGAAGGGATCCCTGGAGGTGCTGTTCCAGGGCCCAGGC
GGCGGCGGTAGTGGAGGGGGCGGATCTGGCGGCTCAGCTGCTGTGGGCCAGGACACGCAGGAGGTCATCG
TGGTGCCACACTCCTTGCCCTTTAAGGTGGTGGTGATCTCAGCCATCCTGGCCCTGGTGGTGCTCACCAT
CATCTCCCTTATCATCCTCATCATGCTTTGGCAGAAGAAGCCACGTTAACGGCCGCTCGAGTCTAGAGGG
CCCGTTTAAACCCGCTGATCAGCCTCGACTGTGCCTTCTAGTTGCCAGCCATCTGTTGTTTGCCCCTCCC
CCGTGCCTTCCTTGACCCTGGAAGGTGCCACTCCCACTGTCCTTTCCTAATAAAATGAGGAAATTGCATC
GCATTGTCTGAGTAGGTGTCATTCTATTCTGGGGGGTGGGGTGGGGCAGGACAGCAAGGGGGAGGATTGG
GAAGACAATAGCAGGCATGCTGGGGATGCGGTGGGCTCTATGGCTTCTGAGGCGGAAAGAACCAGCTGGG
GCTCTAGGGGGTATCCCC
[124 nt withheld, positions 6949-7072]
C
[91 nt withheld, positions 7074-7164]
AGGGTGATGGTTCACGTACCTAGAAGTTCCTATTCCGAAGTTCCTATTCTCTAGAAAGTATAGGAACTTC
CTTGGCCAAAAAGCCTGAACTCACCGCGACGTCTGTCGAGAAGTTTCTGATCGAAAAGTTCGACAGCGTC
TCCGACCTGATGCAGCTCTCGGAGGGCGAAGAATCTCGTGCTTTCAGCTTCGATGTAGGAGGGCGTGGAT
ATGTCCTGCGGGT
